>Addgene plasmid #90572 | CCNA1 C7.5 gRNA | addgene full sequence | sequence record 183418 | Addgene NGS Result
TCAGTGAGCGAGGAAGCGGAAGAGCGCCCAATACGCAAACCGCCTCTCCCCGCGCGTTGGCCGATTCATT
AATGCAGCTGGCACGACAGGTTTCCCGACTGGAAAGCGGGCAGTGAGCGCAACGCAATTAATGTGAGTTA
GCTCACTCATTAGGCACCCCAGGCTTTACACTTTATGCTTCCGGCTCGTATGTTGTGTGGAATTGTGAGC
GGATAACAATTTCACACAGGAAACAGCTATGACCATGATTACGCCAAGCGCGCAATTAACCCTCACTAAA
GGGAACAAAAGCTGGAGCTGCAAGCTTAATGTAGTCTTATGCAATACTCTTGTAGTCTTGCAACATGGTA
ACGATGAGTTAGCAACATGCCTTACAAGGAGAGAAAAAGCACCGTGCATGCCGATTGGTGGAAGTAAGGT
GGTACGATCGTGCCTTATTAGGAAGGCAACAGACGGGTCTGACATGGATTGGACGAACCACTGAATTGCC
GCATTGCAGAGATATTGTATTTAAGTGCCTAGCTCGATACATAAACGGGTCTCTCTGGTTAGACCAGATC
TGAGCCTGGGAGCTCTCTGGCTAACTAGGGAACCCACTGCTTAAGCCTCAATAAAGCTTGCCTTGAGTGC
TTCAAGTAGTGTGTGCCCGTCTGTTGTGTGACTCTGGTAACTAGAGATCCCTCAGACCCTTTTAGTCAGT
GTGGAAAATCTCTAGCAGTGGCGCCCGAACAGGGACTTGAAAGCGAAAGGGAAACCAGAGGAGCTCTCTC
GACGCAGGACTCGGCTTGCTGAAGCGCGCACGGCAAGAGGCGAGGGGCGGCGACTGGTGAGTACGCCAAA
AATTTTGACTAGCGGAGGCTAGAAGGAGAGAGATGGGTGCGAGAGCGTCAGTATTAAGCGGGGGAGAATT
AGATCGCGATGGGAAAAAATTCGGTTAAGGCCAGGGGGAAAGAAAAAATATAAATTAAAACATATAGTAT
GGGCAAGCAGGGAGCTAGAACGATTCGCAGTTAATCCTGGCCTGTTAGAAACATCAGAAGGCTGTAGACA
AATACTGGGACAGCTACAACCATCCCTTCAGACAGGATCAGAAGAACTTAGATCATTATATAATACAGTA
GCAACCCTCTATTGTGTGCATCAAAGGATAGAGATAAAAGACACCAAGGAAGCTTTAGACAAGATAGAGG
AAGAGCAAAACAAAAGTAAGACCACCGCACAGCAAGCGGCCGCTGATCTTCAGACCTGGAGGAGGAGATA
TGAGGGACAATTGGAGAAGTGAATTATATAAATATAAAGTAGTAAAAATTGAACCATTAGGAGTAGCACC
CACCAAGGCAAAGAGAAGAGTGGTGCAGAGAGAAAAAAGAGCAGTGGGAATAGGAGCTTTGTTCCTTGGG
TTCTTGGGAGCAGCAGGAAGCACTATGGGCGCAGCGTCAATGACGCTGACGGTACAGGCCAGACAATTAT
TGTCTGGTATAGTGCAGCAGCAGAACAATTTGCTGAGGGCTATTGAGGCGCAACAGCATCTGTTGCAACT
CACAGTCTGGGGCATCAAGCAGCTCCAGGCAAGAATCCTGGCTGTGGAAAGATACCTAAAGGATCAACAG
CTCCTGGGGATTTGGGGTTGCTCTGGAAAACTCATTTGCACCACTGCTGTGCCTTGGAATGCTAGTTGGA
GTAATAAATCTCTGGAACAGATTTGGAATCACACGACCTGGATGGAGTGGGACAGAGAAATTAACAATTA
CACAAGCTTAATACACTCCTTAATTGAAGAATCGCAAAACCAGCAAGAAAAGAATGAACAAGAATTATTG
GAATTAGATAAATGGGCAAGTTTGTGGAATTGGTTTAACATAACAAATTGGCTGTGGTATATAAAATTAT
TCATAATGATAGTAGGAGGCTTGGTAGGTTTAAGAATAGTTTTTGCTGTACTTTCTATAGTGAATAGAGT
TAGGCAGGGATATTCACCATTATCGTTTCAGACCCACCTCCCAACCCCGAGGGGACCCAGAGAGGGCCTA
TTTCCCATGATTCCTTCATATTTGCATATACGATACAAGGCTGTTAGAGAGATAATTAGAATTAATTTGA
CTGTAAACACAAAGATATTAGTACAAAATACGTGACGTAGAAAGTAATAATTTCTTGGGTAGTTTGCAGT
TTTAAAATTATGTTTTAAAATGGACTATCATATGCTTACCGTAACTTGAAAGTATTTCGATTTCTTGGCT
TTATATATCTTGTGGAAAGGACGAAACACCGTCTGACAAGCATCGGGACCTGTTTAAGAGCTATGCTGGA
AACAGCATAGCAAGTTTAAATAAGGCTAGTCCGTTATCAACTTGAAAAAGTGGCACCGAGTCGGTGCTTT
TTTTGAATTCTAGATCTTGAGACAAATGGCAGTATTCATCCACAATTTTAAAAGAAAAGGGGGGATTGGG
GGGTACAGTGCAGGGGAAAGAATAGTAGACATAATAGCAACAGACATACAAACTAAAGAATTACAAAAAC
AAATTACAAAAATTCAAAATTTTCGGGTTTATTACAGGGACAGCAGAGATCCACTTTGGCGCCGGCTCGA
GTGGCTCCGGTGCCCGTCAGTGGGCAGAGCGCACATCGCCCACAGTCCCCGAGAAGTTGGGGGGAGGGGT
CGGCAATTGAACCGGTGCCTAGAGAAGGTGGCGCGGGGTAAACTGGGAAAGTGATGTCGTGTACTGGCTC
CGCCTTTTTCCCGAGGGTGGGGGAGAACCGTATATAAGTGCAGTAGTCGCCGTGAACGTTCTTTTTCGCA
ACGGGTTTGCCGCCAGAACACAGGTGTCGTGACGCGGGATCCGCCACCATGACCGAGTACAAGCCCACGG
TGCGCCTCGCCACCCGCGACGACGTCCCCAGGGCCGTACGCACCCTCGCCGCCGCGTTCGCCGACTACCC
CGCCACGCGCCACACCGTCGATCCGGACCGCCACATCGAGCGGGTCACCGAGCTGCAAGAACTCTTCCTC
ACGCGCGTCGGGCTCGACATCGGCAAGGTGTGGGTCGCGGACGACGGCGCCGCGGTGGCGGTCTGGACCA
CGCCGGAGAGCGTCGAAGCGGGGGCGGTGTTCGCCGAGATCGGCCCGCGCATGGCCGAGTTGAGCGGTTC
CCGGCTGGCCGCGCAGCAACAGATGGAAGGCCTCCTGGCGCCGCACCGGCCCAAGGAGCCCGCGTGGTTC
CTGGCCACCGTCGGAGTCTCGCCCGACCACCAGGGCAAGGGTCTGGGCAGCGCCGTCGTGCTCCCCGGAG
TGGAGGCGGCCGAGCGCGCCGGGGTGCCCGCCTTCCTGGAGACCTCCGCGCCCCGCAACCTCCCCTTCTA
CGAGCGGCTCGGCTTCACCGTCACCGCCGACGTCGAGGTGCCCGAAGGACCGCGCACCTGGTGCATGACC
CGCAAGCCCGGTGCCTGAACGCGTTAAGTCGACAATCAACCTCTGGATTACAAAATTTGTGAAAGATTGA
CTGGTATTCTTAACTATGTTGCTCCTTTTACGCTATGTGGATACGCTGCTTTAATGCCTTTGTATCATGC
TATTGCTTCCCGTATGGCTTTCATTTTCTCCTCCTTGTATAAATCCTGGTTGCTGTCTCTTTATGAGGAG
TTGTGGCCCGTTGTCAGGCAACGTGGCGTGGTGTGCACTGTGTTTGCTGACGCAACCCCCACTGGTTGGG
GCATTGCCACCACCTGTCAGCTCCTTTCCGGGACTTTCGCTTTCCCCCTCCCTATTGCCACGGCGGAACT
CATCGCCGCCTGCCTTGCCCGCTGCTGGACAGGGGCTCGGCTGTTGGGCACTGACAATTCCGTGGTGTTG
TCGGGGAAATCATCGTCCTTTCCTTGGCTGCTCGCCTGTGTTGCCACCTGGATTCTGCGCGGGACGTCCT
TCTGCTACGTCCCTTCGGCCCTCAATCCAGCGGACCTTCCTTCCCGCGGCCTGCTGCCGGCTCTGCGGCC
TCTTCCGCGTCTTCGCCTTCGCCCTCAGACGAGTCGGATCTCCCTTTGGGCCGCCTCCCCGCGTCGACTT
TAAGACCAATGACTTACAAGGCAGCTGTAGATCTTAGCCACTTTTTAAAAGAAAAGGGGGGACTGGAAGG
GCTAATTCACTCCCAACGAAGACAAGATCTGCTTTTTGCTTGTACTGGGTCTCTCTGGTTAGACCAGATC
TGAGCCTGGGAGCTCTCTGGCTAACTAGGGAACCCACTGCTTAAGCCTCAATAAAGCTTGCCTTGAGTGC
TTCAAGTAGTGTGTGCCCGTCTGTTGTGTGACTCTGGTAACTAGAGATCCCTCAGACCCTTTTAGTCAGT
GTGGAAAATCTCTAGCAGTACGTATAGTAGTTCATGTCATCTTATTATTCAGTATTTATAACTTGCAAAG
AAATGAATATCAGAGAGTGAGAGGAACTTGTTTATTGCAGCTTATAATGGTTACAAATAAAGCAATAGCA
TCACAAATTTCACAAATAAAGCATTTTTTTCACTGCATTCTAGTTGTGGTTTGTCCAAACTCATCAATGT
ATCTTATCATGTCTGGCTCTAGCTATCCCGCCCCTAACTCCGCCCATCCCGCCCCTAACTCCGCCCAGTT
CCGCCCATTCTCCGCCCCATGGCTGACTAATTTTTTTTATTTATGCAGAGGCCGAGGCCGCCTCGGCCTC
TGAGCTATTCCAGAAGTAGTGAGGAGGCTTTTTTGGAGGCCTAGGGACGTACCCAATTCGCCCTATAGTG
AGTCGTATTACGCGCGCTCACTGGCCGTCGTTTTACAACGTCGTGACTGGGAAAACCCTGGCGTTACCCA
ACTTAATCGCCTTGCAGCACATCCCCCTTTCGCCAGCTGGCGTAATAGCGAAGAGGCCCGCACCGATCGC
CCTTCCCAACAGTTGCGCAGCCTGAATGGCGAATGGG
[124 nt withheld, positions 4938-5061]
C
[91 nt withheld, positions 5063-5153]
A
[49 nt withheld, positions 5155-5203]
CCTTTGACGTTGGAGTCCACGTTCTTT
[37 nt withheld, positions 5231-5267]
ACCCTATCTCGGTCTATTCTTTTGATTTATAAGGGATTTTGCCGATTTCGGCCTATTGGTTAAAAAATGA
GCTGATTTAACAAAAATTTAACGCGAATTTTAACAAAATATTAACGCTTACAATTTAGGTGGCACTTTTC
GGGGAAATGTGCGCGGAACCCCTATTTGTTTATTTTTCTAAATACATTCAAATATGTATCCGCTCATGAG
ACAATAACCCTGATAAATGCTTCAATAATATTGAAAAAGGAAGAGTATGAGTATTCAACATTTCCGTGTC
GCCCTTATTCCCTTTTTTGCGGCATTTTGCCTTCCTGTTTTTGCTCACCCAGAAACGCTGGTGAAAGTAA
AAGATGCTGAAGATCAGTTGGGTGCACGAGTGGGTTACATCGAACTGGATCTCAACAGCGGTAAGATCCT
TGAGAGTTTTCGCCCCGAAGAACGTTTTCCAATGATGAGCACTTTTAAAGTTCTGCTATGTGGCGCGGTA
TTATCCCGTATTGACGCCGGGCAAGAGCAACTCGGTCGCCGCATACACTATTCTCAGAATGACTTGGTTG
AGTACTCACCAGTCACAGAAAAGCATCTTACGGATGGCATGACAGTAAGAGAATTATGCAGTGCTGCCAT
AACCATGAGTGATAACACTGCGGCCAACTTACTTCTGACAACGATCGGAGGACCGAAGGAGCTAACCGCT
TTTTTGCACAACATGGGGGATCATGTAACTCGCCTTGATCGTTGGGAACCGGAGCTGAATGAAGCCATAC
CAAACGACGAGCGTGACACCACGATGCCTGTAGCAATGGCAACAACGTTGCGCAAACTATTAACTGGCGA
ACTACTTACTCTAGCTTCCCGGCAACAATTAATAGACTGGATGGAGGCGGATAAAGTTGCAGGACCACTT
CTGCGCTCGGCCCTTCCGGCTGGCTGGTTTATTGCTGATAAATCTGGAGCCGGTGAGCGTGGGTCTCGCG
GTATCATTGCAGCACTGGGGCCAGATGGTAAGCCCTCCCGTATCGTAGTTATCTACACGACGGGGAGTCA
GGCAACTATGGATGAACGAAATAGACAGATCGCTGAGATAGGTGCCTCACTGATTAAGCATTGGTAACTG
TCAGACCAAGTTTACTCATATATACTTTAGATTGATTTAAAACTTCATTTTTAATTTAAAAGGATCTAGG
TGAAGATCCTTTTTGATAATCTCATGACCAAAATCCCTTAACGTGAGTTTTCGTTCCACTGAGCGTCAGA
CCCCGTAGAAAAGATCAAAGGATCTTCTTGAGATCCTTTTTTTCTGCGCGTAATCTGCTGCTTGCAAACA
AAAAAACCACCGCTACCAGCGGTGGTTTGTTTGCCGGATCAAGAGCTACCAACTCTTTTTCCGAAGGTAA
CTGGCTTCAGCAGAGCGCAGATACCAAATACTGTTCTTCTAGTGTAGCCGTAGTTAGGCCACCACTTCAA
GAACTCTGTAGCACCGCCTACATACCTCGCTCTGCTAATCCTGTTACCAGTGGCTGCTGCCAGTGGCGAT
AAGTCGTGTCTTACCGGGTTGGACTCAAGACGATAGTTACCGGATAAGGCGCAGCGGTCGGGCTGAACGG
GGGGTTCGTGCACACAGCCCAGCTTGGAGCGAACGACCTACACCGAACTGAGATACCTACAGCGTGAGCT
ATGAGAAAGCGCCACGCTTCCCGAAGGGAGAAAGGCGGACAGGTATCCGGTAAGCGGCAGGGTCGGAACA
GGAGAGCGCACGAGGGAGCTTCCAGGGGGAAACGCCTGGTATCTTTATAGTCCTGTCGGGTTTCGCCACC
TCTGACTTGAGCGTCGATTTTTGTGATGCTCGTCAGGGGGGCGGAGCCTATGGAAAAACGCCAGCAACGC
GGCCTTTTTACGGTTCCTGGCCTTTTGCTGGCCTTTTGCTCACATGTTCTTTCCTGCGTTATCCCCTGAT
TCTGTGGATAACCGTATTACCGCCTTTGAGTGAGCTGATACCGCTCGCCGCAGCCGAACGACCGAGCGCA
GCGAG
Features (pLannotate 1.2.2; 27 found; start..end, strand, type, name):
     24..116     +  CDS            lacI (fragment): lac repressor; lacI; The lac repressor binds to the lac operator to inhibit transcription in E. coli. This inhibition can be relieved by adding lactose or isopropyl-β-D-thiogalactopyranoside (IPTG).
    129..150     +  protein_bind   CAP binding site: CAP binding activates transcription in the presence of cAMP. E. coli catabolite activator protein
    165..195     +  promoter       lac promoter: promoter for the E. coli lac operon
    203..219     +  protein_bind   lac operator: The lac repressor binds to the lac operator to inhibit transcription in E. coli. This inhibition can be relieved by adding lactose or isopropyl-β-D-thiogalactopyranoside (IPTG). lac repressor encoded by lacI
    264..282     +  promoter       T3 promoter: promoter for bacteriophage T3 RNA polymerase
    310..536     +  promoter       RSV promoter: Rous sarcoma virus enhancer/promoter
    537..717     +  LTR            5' LTR (truncated): truncated 5' long terminal repeat (LTR) from HIV-1
    764..889     +  misc_feature   HIV-1 Ψ: packaging signal of human immunodeficiency virus type 1
    873..1236    +  CDS            HIV-1 gag (fragment): gag protein from human immunodeficiency virus 1; gag
   1382..1615    +  misc_feature   RRE: The Rev response element (RRE) of HIV-1 allows for Rev-dependent mRNA export from the nucleus to the cytoplasm.
   1992..2018    +  CDS            Rev (fragment): human immunodeficiency virus 1 (HIV-1) Rev protein; rev; enhances nuclear export of unspliced and incompletely spliced viral mRNAs
   2022..2262    +  promoter       U6 promoter: RNA polymerase III promoter for human U6 snRNA
   2310..2377    +  misc_RNA       tracrRNA (fragment): trans-activating CRISPR RNA for the Streptococcus pyogenes CRISPR/Cas9 system
   2426..2543    +  misc_feature   cPPT/CTS: central polypurine tract and central termination sequence of HIV-1
   2612..2823    +  promoter       EF-1α core promoter: core promoter for human elongation factor EF-1α
   2849..3448    +  CDS            PuroR (fragment): puromycin N-acetyltransferase; pac from Streptomyces; confers resistance to puromycin
   3464..4052    +  misc_feature   WPRE: woodchuck hepatitis virus posttranscriptional regulatory element
   4103..4122    +  misc_feature   cPPT/CTS (fragment): central polypurine tract and central termination sequence of HIV-1
   4124..4357    +  LTR            3' LTR (ΔU3): self-inactivating 3' long terminal repeat (LTR) from HIV-1
   4435..4556    +  polyA_signal   SV40 poly(A) signal: SV40 polyadenylation signal
   4596..4731    +  rep_origin     SV40 ori: SV40 origin of replication
   4752..4770    -  promoter       T7 promoter: promoter for bacteriophage T7 RNA polymerase
   4778..4933    +  CDS            lacZα (fragment): LacZα fragment of β-galactosidase; lacZ fragment
   4938..5366    +  rep_origin     f1 ori (sequence partly withheld): f1 bacteriophage origin of replication; arrow indicates direction of (+) strand synthesis
   5419..5523    +  promoter       AmpR promoter: bla
   5524..6384    +  CDS            AmpR: β-lactamase; bla; confers resistance to ampicillin, carbenicillin, and related antibiotics
   6555..7143    +  rep_origin     ori: high-copy-number ColE1/pMB1/pBR322/pUC origin of replication
