[The description below was written by a language model from this plasmid's Addgene catalogue record and pLannotate feature annotations shown in this document.]
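Description:
CCNA1 C7.5 gRNA is a third-generation lentiviral CRISPR plasmid built on the pLenti-sgRNA backbone and carrying a single guide RNA directed against human CCNA1 (cyclin A1). It is maintained in E. coli through a high-copy ColE1/pUC-type origin and an ampicillin resistance gene (β-lactamase). An f1 origin and remnants of a lac/lacZα cloning region are also present in the bacterial backbone. The guide oligonucleotide was inserted between two BsmBI sites that were destroyed during cloning. The depositor notes that the listed guide sequence includes the 5′ BsmBI overhang as well as the spacer itself.

The viral portion follows the usual self-inactivating HIV-1 layout. An RSV promoter fused to a truncated 5′ LTR drives genomic RNA production in packaging cells without Tat. It is followed by the Ψ packaging signal with a gag fragment, the RRE for Rev-dependent nuclear export, a cPPT/CTS, WPRE and a ΔU3 3′ LTR, with an SV40 poly(A) signal and SV40 origin downstream. Within the provirus, a human U6 RNA polymerase III promoter expresses the spacer joined to the S. pyogenes sgRNA scaffold (annotated as a tracrRNA fragment). A separate EF-1α core promoter drives puromycin N-acetyltransferase for selection of transduced mammalian cells. No Cas9 is annotated, so the nuclease must be supplied separately, for example from a Cas9-expressing cell line.

The sequenced record is 7,302 nt, whereas the catalogue gives a backbone size of 9,151 bp; the record does not explain this difference. The plasmid belongs to a guide series used to generate cell-cycle gene knockouts in human cell lines.
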