Addgene plasmid #90572: CCNA1 C7.5 gRNA
Purpose: 3rd generation lentiviral gRNA plasmid targeting human CCNA1
Depositing lab: Iain Cheeseman. Depositing organization: Whitehead Institute for Biomedical Research. Publication: Large-Scale Analysis of CRISPR/Cas9 Cell-Cycle Knockouts Reveals the Diversity of p53-Dependent Responses to Cell-Cycle Defects. McKinley KL, Cheeseman IM. Dev Cell. 2017 Feb 27;40(4):405-420.e2. doi: 10.1016/j.devcel.2017.01.012. Epub 2017 Feb 16. PubMed 28216383.
Backbone
  Vector backbone: pLenti-sgRNA
  Backbone manufacturer: Eric Lander & David Sabatini labs (Addgene plasmid #71409)
  Backbone size w/o insert (bp): 9151
  Vector type: Lentiviral, CRISPR
  Selectable markers: Puromycin
Growth in bacteria
  Bacterial resistance: Ampicillin, 100 μg/mL
  Growth temperature: 37°C
  Growth strain: NEB Stable
  Copy number: Unknown
Gene/Insert
  Gene/Insert name: CCNA1 (Guide Designation C7.5) (alt name: pKMKO series)
  gRNA/shRNA sequence: CACCgTCTGACAAGCATCGGGACCT
  Species: H. sapiens (human)
  Promoter: U6
  Cloning method: Restriction Enzyme; 5′ cloning site BsmBI (destroyed during cloning); 3′ cloning site BsmBI (destroyed during cloning)
  Sequencing primers: 5′ hU6-F (5'-GAGGGCCTATTTCCCATGATT-3'); 3′ EF1a-R (5'-CACGGCGACTACTGCACTTA-3')
Terms and licenses: Academic/Nonprofit Terms; Industry Terms: Not Available to Industry
Depositor comments: Please note that gRNA target sequence listed is not strictly the 20nt spacer sequence, but also contains the 5' BsmBI overhang. For more information about knockout human cell lines generated using this plasmid, please see http://cellcycleknockouts.wi.mit.edu/ .
How to cite: CCNA1 C7.5 gRNA was a gift from Iain Cheeseman (Addgene plasmid # 90572 ; http://n2t.net/addgene:90572 ; RRID:Addgene_90572)
